Addgene plasmid #19106: Dom34 E23K/F218A
Depositing lab: SeWon Suh. Depositing organization: Seoul National University. Publication: Structural and functional insights into dom34, a key component of no-go mRNA decay. Lee HH, Kim YS, Kim KH, Heo I, Kim SK, Kim O, Kim HK, Yoon JY, Kim HS, Kim do J, Lee SJ, Yoon HJ, Kim SJ, Lee BG, Song HK, Kim VN, Park CM, Suh SW. Mol Cell. 2007 Sep 21. 27(6):938-50. 10.1016/j.molcel.2007.07.019 PubMed 17889667.
Backbone
  Vector backbone: pET21a(+)
  Backbone size w/o insert (bp): 5443
  Vector type: Bacterial Expression
Growth in bacteria
  Bacterial resistance: Ampicillin, 100 μg/mL
  Growth temperature: 37°C
  Growth strain: DH5alpha
  Copy number: High Copy
Gene/Insert
  Gene/Insert name: Protein DOM34 (alt name: Saccharomyces cerevisiae)
  Species: S. cerevisiae (budding yeast)
  Insert size (bp): 936
  Mutation: E23K/F218A
  Entrez Gene: DOM34 (a.k.a. YNL001W)
  Tag / fusion protein: C tag (C terminal on insert)
  Cloning method: Restriction Enzyme; 5′ cloning site NdeI (not destroyed); 3′ cloning site XhoI (not destroyed)
  Sequencing primers: 5′ t7
Terms and licenses: Academic/Nonprofit Terms; Industry Terms: Not Available to Industry
How to cite: Dom34 E23K/F218A was a gift from SeWon Suh (Addgene plasmid # 19106 ; http://n2t.net/addgene:19106 ; RRID:Addgene_19106)
