[The description below was written by a language model from this plasmid's Addgene catalogue record.]
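Description:
Dom34 E23K/F218A is a bacterial expression plasmid built on the pET21a(+) backbone (5443 bp without insert) and carrying a mutant version of the Saccharomyces cerevisiae DOM34 gene (YNL001W). It is selected with ampicillin and is recorded as a high-copy plasmid maintained in a standard cloning strain. pET21-series vectors generally place the cloned gene under a T7 promoter, so that expression depends on a host supplying T7 RNA polymerase. The listing of a T7 sequencing primer at the 5′ end fits this arrangement, but the record itself has no feature table and does not explicitly list the promoter or other regulatory elements.

The insert, recorded as 936 bp, was cloned by restriction digestion between NdeI at the 5′ end and XhoI at the 3′ end, with both sites preserved. It encodes Dom34 with two amino-acid substitutions, E23K and F218A. The record notes a C-terminal tag on the insert but calls it only "C tag". NdeI/XhoI cloning into pET21a(+) typically fuses the vector's C-terminal hexahistidine tag to the protein, but the tag's identity is not stated here.

Dom34 is a key component of no-go mRNA decay, the pathway that deals with mRNAs on which ribosomes have stalled. The associated publication concerns structural and functional analysis of this protein, so the plasmid is most plausibly used to produce recombinant double-mutant Dom34 in E. coli for purification and comparison with the wild-type protein. The record does not state the specific rationale for the two mutations.
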