>Addgene plasmid #19106 | Dom34 E23K/F218A | addgene partial sequence | sequence record 24886 | T7 5'-TAATACGACTCACTATAGGG-3'
GTGCGACATTCCCTCTGAATATTTTGTTTACTTTAAGAAGGAGATATACATATGAAGGTTATTANCTCTG
AAAAAGGATTCTTTTAACAAAGGAGGAGCAGTGATTACTCTTTTACCGAAGGACAAGGAAGATCTGTTTA
CTGTTTATCAAATAGTAGACAAAGATGACGAGTTGATATTCAAGAAAAAATTCACCTCTAAACTTGATGA
AGCTGGTAAGAAAAAAAGTACAGATTTGGTCAAGTTGAAGATTAAAGTAATATCCGAGGATTTTGATATG
AAGGATGAATATTTGAAATATAAAGGTGTTACTGTTACAGATGAAAGTGGAGCTAGTAATGTTGACATAC
CTGTCGGCAAATATTTGAGCTTTACCCTTGACTACGTGTATCCCTTTACTATCATAAAACAAAACTTTAA
TAAATTCATGCAAAAGCTCTTAAATGAAGCCTGTAATATCGAGTATAAATCAGACACCGCGGCGGTCGTT
TTACAGGAAGGGATCGCCCATGTTTGTTTAGTGACATCCTCCTCTACTATTTTAAAACAAAAAATTGAAT
ATAGTATGCCNAAAAAGAAAAGGACTACTGATGTACTGAAGTTTGATGAAAAANCNNAGAAANTTTNTNA
GGCCTTGNTNCGGTGCANNGAAGAAAGATTTGAACTTTGNTAAATTAAAGACTATTATTCTTTGCTCTCN
NGTGCTCGCTAGANNTTNTGGACAAATTTCCNGTATGCCGAGAGGACCCATAGAAATCTCGTACAAGGAT
GTCTTATNNCACTGCCCCGGCTCTACGGCTTATGAGTTGAANCCTNTGCTCAACTCAGACTATCCCAGAT
CNGGAGAGATTGTGTTACAGAGNGAACTGNGGAAAGATACNG
