>Addgene plasmid #19106 | Dom34 E23K/F218A | addgene partial sequence | sequence record 24887 | 19106 with T7-term
TTTCGGGCTTTGTTAGCAGCCGGATCTCAGTGGTGGTGGTGGTGCTCGAGCTCCTCACCATCGTCTTCAT
CAAGATCGGGGAGCGGGTATTTTAGAATACAGGCTATACCCGTCAATTGATCAAGTTCTTCTCCAAGAGA
ATGCAAAGTACTTAATACCAATGCTTTTCCTCCATTGCTCTCTACGGAGTCCATCAGTTTCAAATATTCC
TCTCTTTGTGCAATATTGTCTGAATGCAAAACTTTATCTGTTAACAGTAAATAACTAATTGCGCCATACT
CAGCCGCTTTAACTACCTCTTTTTCACCATACCAAGCTTTATCATCATCCTTGTTTAAATGCAACAAAAA
TTCATCCATCACCATGATTTCTTTGGAGTATTTAGTATCTTGCAGCTTTGAAGCATATAGTGGATTTTTC
AAAACTTCATTAATGCCCTGTAAGTAGCCCGTGGAGCAGTGGGCTATAAAGAACATTCCTTTGTTATCGA
GTATTTTCTTATTGTGTTCCTCTTCGGCATACTGGAAAATTTTGTCCATTAATATCTTAGCGTAGGCACC
TGGAGAGCAAAGAATAATAGTCTTTAATTTATCAAAATTCAAATCTTTCTTCNNNNNNNNNNNNNNNNNN
NNNNNNNNAAANTTNNNANTTTTTTCATNNNNNNNNNNNNATCAGTAGTCCTTTTTCNTTTTTGGCATAC
TATATTCAATTTTTTNTTTAAATAGTANAGNANNANGNCNCTAAACAAAC
